>Addgene plasmid #189795 | pFRT-PonA-BI-Gl-GFP-PTC-mCherry-WT (5FP-WP) | addgene full sequence | sequence record 381418 | Addgene NGS Result
AAGAGAACAATGCACTTGTCCATCGAGCTAACGAGAACAATGCACTTAGCGGTATCGAGAACAATGCACT
TAATATGCGGCCGAGATCCGTACTCCGACCCGGGTACTGAGCTTTCAGCAAGAGAACAATGCACTTGTCC
ATCGAGCTTTCAGCAAGAGAACAATGCACTTGTCCATCGAGCTTTCAGCAAGAGAACAATGCACTTGTCC
ATCGAGCTAACGAGAACAATGCACTTAGCGGTATCGAGAACAATGCACTTAATATGCGGCCGAGATCCGT
ACTCCGACCCGGGTACTGAGCTTTCAGCAAGAGAACAATGCACTTGTCCATCGAGCTTTCAGCAAGAGAA
CAATGCACTTGTCCATCGAGCTTTCAGCAAGAGAACAATGCACTTGTCCATCGAGCTAACGAGAACAATG
CACTTAGCGGTATCGAGAACAATGCACTTAATATGCGGCCGAGATCCGTACTCCGACCCGGGTACTGAGC
TTTCAGCAAGAGAACAATGCACTTGTCCATCGAGCTTTCAGCAAGAGAACAATGCACTTGTCCATCGAGC
TTTCAGCAAGAGAACAATGCACTTGTCCATCGAGCTAACGAGAACAATGCACTTAGCGGTATCGAGAACA
ATGCACTTAATATGCGGCCGAGATCCGTACTCCGACCCGGGTACTGAGCTTTCAGCAAGAGAACAATGCA
CTTGTCCATCGAGCTTTCAGCAAGAGAACAATGCACTTGTCCATCGAGCTTTCAGCAAGAGAACAATGCA
CTTGTCCATCGAGCTAACGAGAACAATGCACTTAGCGGTATCGAGAACAATGCACTTAATATGCGGCCGA
GATCCGTACTCCGACCCGGGTACTGAGCTTTCAGCAAGAGAACAATGCACTTGTCCATCGAGCTTTCAGC
AAGAGAACAATGCACTTGTCCATCGAGCTTTCAGCAAGAGAACAATGCACTTGTCCATCGAGCTAACGAG
AACAATGCACTTAGCGGTATCGAGAACAATGCACTTAATATGCGGCCGAGATCCGTACTCCGACCCGGGT
ACTGAGCTTTCAGCAAGAGAACAATGCACTTGTCCATCGAGCTTTCAGCAAGAGAACAATGCACTTGTCC
ATCGAGCTTTCAGCAAGAGAACAATGCACTTGTCCATCGAGCTAACGAGAACAATGCACTTAGCGGTATC
GAGAACAATGCACTTAATATGCGGCCGAGATCCGTACTCCGACCCGGGTACTGAGCTTTCAGCAAGAGAA
CAATGCACTTGTCCATCGAGCTTTCAGCAAGAGAACAATGCACTTGTCCATCGAGCTTTCAGCAAGAGAA
CAATGCACTTGTCCATCGAGCTAACGAGAACAATGCACTTAGCGGTATCGAGAACAATGCACTTAATATG
CGGCCGAGATCCGTACTCCGACCCGGGTACTGAGCTTTCAGCAAGAGAACAATGCACTTGTCCATCGAGC
TTTCAGCAAGAGAACAATGCACTTGTCCATCGAGCTTTCAGCAAGAGAACAATGCACTTGTCCATCGAGC
TAACGAGAACAATGCACTTAGCGGTATCGAGAACAATGCACTTAATATGCGGCCGAGATCTGAATTACTG
CCCCGCCCCTAGCGATTAGCCCCGGCCCCGCATAGCTCCGCCCCGGGAGTACCCTCGACCGCCGGAGTAT
AAATAGAGGCGCTTCGTCTACGGAGCGACAATTCAATTCAAACAAGCAAAGTGAACACGTCGCTAAGCGA
AAGCTAAGCAAATAAACAAGCGCAGCTGAACAAGCTAAACAATCTGCAGTAAAGTGCAAGTTAAAGTGAA
TCAATTAAAAGTAACCAGCAACCAAGTAAATCAACTGCAACTACTGAAATCTGCCAAGAAGTAATTATTG
AATACAAGAAGACAACTCTGAATACTTTCAAAAGTTACCGAGAAAGAAGAACTCAGACACCATACTGCGG
CTAGCATGGTGAGCAAGGGCGAGGAGCTGTTCACCGGGGTGGTGCCCATCCTGGTCGAGCTGGACGGCGA
CGTAAACGGCCACAAGTTCAGCGTGTCCGGCGAGGGCGAGGGCGATGCCACCTACGGCAAGCTGACCCTG
AAGTTCATCTGCACCACCGGCAAGCTGCCCGTGCCCTGGCCCACCCTCGTGACCACCCTGACCTACGGCG
TGCAGTGCTTCAGCCGCTACCCCGACCACATGAAGCAGCACGACTTCTTCAAGTCCGCCATGCCCGAAGG
CTACGTCCAGGAGCGCACCATCTTCTTCAAGGACGACGGCAACTACAAGACCCGCGCCGAGGTGAAGTTC
GAGGGCGACACCCTGGTGAACCGCATCGAGCTGAAGGGCATCGACTTCAAGGAGGACGGCAACATCCTGG
GGCACAAGCTGGAGTACAACTACAACAGCCACAACGTCTATATCATGGCCGACAAGCAGAAGAACGGCAT
CAAGGTGAACTTCAAGATCCGCCACAACATCGAGGACGGCAGCGTGCAGCTCGCCGACCACTACCAGCAG
AACACCCCCATCGGCGACGGCCCCGTGCTGCTGCCCGACAACCACTACCTGAGCACCCAGTCCGCCCTGA
GCAAAGACCCCAACGAGAAGCGCGATCACATGGTCCTGCTGGAGTTCGTGACCGCCGCCGGGATCACTCT
CGGCATGGACGAGCTGTACAAGTACCGATGCGGCCGCTCTAGCATGGTGCACCTGACTCCTGAGGAGAAG
TCTGCCGTTACTGCCCTGTGGGGCAAGGTGAACGTGGATGAAGTTGGTGGTGAGGCCCTGGGCAGGTTGG
TATCAAGGTTACAAGACAGGTTTAAGGAGACCAATAGAAACTGGGCATGTGGAGACAGAGAAGACTCTTG
GGTTTCTGATAGGCACTGACTCTCTCTGCCTATTGGTCTATTTTCCCACCCTTAGGCTGCTGGTGGTCTA
CCCTTGGACCTAGAGGTTCTTTGAGTCCTTTGGGGATCTGTCCACTCCTGATGCTGTTATGGGCAACCCT
AAGGTGAAGGCTCATGGCAAGAAAGTGCTCGGTGCCTTTAGTGATGGCCTGGCTCACCTGGACAACCTCA
AGGGCACCTTTGCCACACTGAGTGAGCTGCACTGTGACAAGCTGCACGTGGATCCTGAGAACTTCAGGGT
GAGTCTGATGGGCACCTCCTGGGTTTCCTTCCCCTGGCTATTCTGCTCAACCTTCCTATCAGAAAAAAAG
GGGAAGCGATTCTAGGGAGCAGTCTCCATGACTGTGTGTGGAGTGTTGACAAGAGTTCGGATATTTTATT
CTCTACTCAGAATTGCTGCTCCCCCTCACTCTGTTCTGTGTTGTCATTTCCTCTTTCTTTGGTAAGCTTT
TAATTTCCAGTTGCATTTTACTAAATTAATTAAGCTGGTTATTTACTTCCCATCCTGATATCAGCTTCCC
CTCCTCCTTTCCTCCCAGTCCTTCTCTCTCTCCTCTCTCTTTCTCTAATCCTTTCCTTTCCCTCAGTTCA
TTTCTTCTTCTTTGATCTACGTTTGTTTGTCTTTTTAAATATTGCCTTGTAACTTGCTCAGAGGACAAGG
AAGATATGTCCCTGTTTCTTCTCATAGCTCTCAAGAATAGTAGCATAATTGGCTTTTATGCCAGGGTGAC
AGGGGAAGAATATATTTTACATATAAATTCTGTTTGACATAGGATTCTTATAATAATTTGTCAGTAGTTT
AAGGTTGCAAACAAATGTCTTTGTAAATAAGCCTGCAGTATCTGGTATTTTTGCTCTACAGTTATGTTGA
TGGTTCTTCCATATTCCCACAGCTCCTGGGCAATATGATCGTGATTGTGCTGGGCCACCACCTGGGCAAG
GATTTCACCCCCGCTGCACAGGCTGCCTTCCAGAAGGTGGTGGCTGGAGTGGCCACTGCCCTGGCTCACA
AGTACCACTAAACCCCGGTACCGTTGCTTGCTGAACACCGGGTGGTAACCGGTATGGGATCCACTTCTTC
TTTTATTTCTCGGACGAGATATGGCTCGCCGAGAGCCAATTTTGTACAAAGCCAGTTTCTCGACAAAACC
TCCGCGGAGAGGACATATGGGTCCCTCCGCTATGTATACATATCAGACAGTCATCGAAGGTCAGGGTATG
GGAGCAGACCATATGGGGTCGCTCCCGAAAAAGAATGTCGCGGCTATTACCAAGCCTTTTTGTACACGGA
CAGAGGGTATGGCCTCGTCCGTCTGTACCTGTACCGCGCTCAGCGCTTATTACTGGGATACGCCGACAGA
GGATATGGCCTCGTCGGCTTCCGACTGTTCCCAAATGTCGTGGCAATGTATATACATCGGACGAGAGGGT
ATGGCCTCCGTCCTTATATCGTCGACCAAGAACCTTTACTATCTTGTATCTGGTCCCAGAGAGCGTATGG
GCTCCTGGGTTGTGTCTGTATATACATACCCAAAAGATTTGGGAACGCGTGCCTCAGGAGATATGGCTCC
GAGGCCAATCATACAACCAGTATTATGCTCTGTGCGCAGTTACGGAGGAGCACTCCATATGGGGAGGCTC
CGGTTATGTACAAAAATCAGTTTGTGTACCCGCGACTACTTACCAGCACACCGTATGGGGTGGCTGGATT
CCCTGTCCCTGTCCATATATTTACAACTGTTATGTATCCCGACAGACCGTATGGGGTCGTCGGTATTTGT
CGAGAATACACGCAAGTACAAAATTGTTCGATATCTCGCAGGACATATGGGTCCGCGAGAGCAGATCTCT
ATTATGTATTCTCGATATTGGGTTATGAGGCTGCAGTCTATCGGCACCAGAGGATATGGCCTCGGTGCCT
CAGCATCTTCAGATGTGCTGTCACTGTCCAATCTTCAAGCCAGCAGAGCATATGGGCTCGCTGGCTCCAC
TGTCATTACAGTGGACCTGATCTTCTCCAATCAAAGGAGCAGAGGATATGGCCTCGCTCCCTCCGACTAC
ATCAGGCTGGAAGTGACATCCATCATTCATCCCAGCAGAGCATATGGGCTCGCTGGGTAGCCACAGCATG
CCTCGAAGTGCTGAGAGACTATCATCAAAGGGTCAGCGATATGGCGCGACCCCTACTACTCGTTCCTATT
GTGAATACTTCTTACTCTTCAACGCAGAGTCGATATGGCGACCTGCGTCCATCAGAGATACAACTTTCGT
CGATCCGAAAACCATACGACTAGTGATCATAATCAGCCATACCACATTTGTAGAGGTTTTACTTGCTTTA
AAAAACCTCCCACACCTCCCCCTGAACCTGAAACATAAAATGAATGCAATTGTTGTTGTTAACTTGTTTA
TTGCAGCTTATAATGGTTACAAATAAAGCAATAGCATCACAAATTTCACAAATAAAGCATTTTTTTCACT
GCCGACGTCAGGTGGCACTTTTCGGGGAAATGTGCGCGGAACCCCTATTTGTTTATTTTTCTAAATACAT
TCAAATATGTATCCGCTCATGAGACAATAACCCTGATAAATGCTTCAATAATATTGAAAAAGGAAGAGTA
TGAGTATTCAACATTTCCGTGTCGCCCTTATTCCCTTTTTTGCGGCATTTTGCCTTCCTGTTTTTGCTCA
CCCAGAAACGCTGGTGAAAGTAAAAGATGCTGAAGATCAGTTGGGTGCACGAGTGGGTTACATCGAACTG
GATCTCAACAGCGGTAAGATCCTTGAGAGTTTTCGCCCCGAAGAACGTTTTCCAATGATGAGCACTTTTA
AAGTTCTGCTATGTGGCGCGGTATTATCCCGTGTTGACGCCGGGCAAGAGCAACTCGGTCGCCGCATACA
CTATTCTCAGAATGACTTGGTTGAGTACTCACCAGTCACAGAAAAGCATCTTACGGATGGCATGACAGTA
AGAGAATTATGCAGTGCTGCCATAACCATGAGTGATAACACTGCGGCCAACTTACTTCTGACAACGATCG
GAGGACCGAAGGAGCTAACCGCTTTTTTGCACAACATGGGGGATCATGTAACTCGCCTTGATCGTTGGGA
ACCGGAGCTGAATGAAGCCATACCAAACGACGAGCGTGACACCACGATGCCTGTAGCAATGGCAACAACG
TTGCGCAAACTATTAACTGGCGAACTACTTACTCTAGCTTCCCGGCAACAATTAATAGACTGGATGGAGG
CGGATAAAGTTGCAGGACCACTTCTGCGCTCGGCCCTTCCGGCTGGCTGGTTTATTGCTGATAAATCTGG
AGCCGGTGAGCGTGGGTCTCGCGGTATCATTGCAGCACTGGGGCCAGATGGTAAGCCCTCCCGTATCGTA
GTTATCTACACGACGGGGAGTCAGGCAACTATGGATGAACGAAATAGACAGATCGCTGAGATAGGTGCCT
CACTGATTAAGCATTGGTAACTGTCAGACCAAGTTTACTCATATATACTTTAGATTGATTTAAAACTTCA
TTTTTAATTTAAAAGGATCTAGGTGAAGATCCTTTTTGATAATCTCATGACCAAAATCCCTTAACGTGAG
TTTTCGTTCCACTGAGCGTCAGACCCCGTAGAAAAGATCAAAGGATCTTCTTGAGATCCTTTTTTTCTGC
GCGTAATCTGCTGCTTGCAAACAAAAAAACCACCGCTACCAGCGGTGGTTTGTTTGCCGGATCAAGAGCT
ACCAACTCTTTTTCCGAAGGTAACTGGCTTCAGCAGAGCGCAGATACCAAATACTGTTCTTCTAGTGTAG
CCGTAGTTAGGCCACCACTTCAAGAACTCTGTAGCACCGCCTACATACCTCGCTCTGCTAATCCTGTTAC
CAGTGGCTGCTGCCAGTGGCGATAAGTCGTGTCTTACCGGGTTGGACTCAAGACGATAGTTACCGGATAA
GGCGCAGCGGTCGGGCTGAACGGGGGGTTCGTGCACACAGCCCAGCTTGGAGCGAACGACCTACACCGAA
CTGAGATACCTACAGCGTGAGCTATGAGAAAGCGCCACGCTTCCCGAAGGGAGAAAGGCGGACAGGTATC
CGGTAAGCGGCAGGGTCGGAACAGGAGAGCGCACGAGGGAGCTTCCAGGGGGAAACGCCTGGTATCTTTA
TAGTCCTGTCGGGTTTCGCCACCTCTGACTTGAGCGTCGATTTTTGTGATGCTCGTCAGGGGGGCGGAGC
CTATGGAAAAACGCCAGCAACGCGGCCTTTTTACGGTTCCTGGCCTTTTGCTGGCCTTTTGCTCACATGT
GCCAAGCTCTAGCTAGAGGTCGACGGTATACAGACATGATAAGATACATTGATGAGTTTGGACAAACCAC
AACTAGAATGCAGTGAAAAAAATGCTTTATTTGTGAAATTTGTGATGCTATTGCTTTATTTGTAACCATT
ATAAGCTGCAATAAACAAGTTGGGGTGGGCGAAGAACTCCAGCATGAGATCCCCGCGCTGGAGGATCATC
CAGCCGGCGTCCCGGAAAACGATTCCGAAGCCCAACCTTTCATAGAAGGCGGCGGTGGAATCGAAATCTC
GTAGTACGTGCTATTCCTTTGCCCTCGGACGAGTGCTGGGGCGTCGGTTTCCACTATCGGCGAGTACTTC
TACACAGCCATCGGTCCAGACGGCCGCGCTTCTGCGGGCGATTTGTGTACGCCCGACAGTCCCGGCTCCG
GATCGGACGATTGCGTCGCATCGACCCTGCGCCCAAGCTGCATCATCGAAATTGCCGTCAACCAAGCTCT
GATAGAGTTGGTCAAGACCAATGCGGAGCATATACGCCCGGAGCCGCGGCGATCCTGCAAGCTCCGGATG
CCTCCGCTCGAAGTAGCGCGTCTGCTGCTCCATACAAGCCAACCACGGCCTCCAGAAGAAGATGTTGGCG
ACCTCGTATTGGGAATCCCCGAACATCGCCTCGCTCCAGTCAATGACCGCTGTTATGCGGCCATTGTCCG
TCAGGACATTGTTGGAGCCGAAATCCGCGTGCACGAGGTGCCGGACTTCGGGGCAGTCCTCGGCCCAAAG
CATCAGCTCATCGAGAGCCTGCGCGACGGACGCACTGACGGTGTCGTCCATCACAGTTTGCCAGTGATAC
ACATGGGGATCAGCAATCGCGCATATGAAATCACGCCATGTAGTGTATTGACCGATTCCTTGCGGTCCGA
ATGGGCCGAACCCGCTCGTCTGGCTAAGATCGGCCGCAGCGATCGCATCCATGGCCTCCGCGACCGGCTG
CAGAACAGCGGGCAGTTCGGTTTCAGGCAGGTCTTGCAACGTGACACCCTGTGCACGGCGGGAGATGCAA
TAGGTCAGGCTCTCGCTGAATTCCCCAATGTCAAGCACTTCCGGAATCGGGAGCGCGGCCGATGCAAAGT
GCCGATAAACATAACGATCTTTGTAGAAACCATCGGCGCAGCTATTTACCCGCAGGACATATCCACGCCC
TCCTACATCGAAGCTGAAAGCACGAGATTCTTCGCCCTCCGAGAGCTGCATCAGGTCGGAGACGCTGTCG
AACTTTTCGATCAGAAACTTCTCGACAGACGTCGCGGTGAGTTCAGGCTTTTTGGCCAAGGAAGTTCCTA
TACTTTCTAGAGAATAGGAACTTCGGAATAGGAACATGTTCTTTCCTGCGTTATCCCCTGATTCTGTGGA
TAACCGTATTACCGCCTTTGAGTGAGCTGATACCGCTCGCCGCAGCCGAACGACCGAGCGCAGCGAGTCA
GTGAGCGAGGAAGCTCGGGGCAGTGAAAAAAATGCTTTATTTGTGAAATTTGTGATGCTATTGCTTTATT
TGTAACCATTATAAGCTGCAATAAACAAGTTAACAACAACAATTGCATTCATTTTATGTTTCAGGTTCAG
GGGGAGGTGTGGGAGGTTTTTTAAAGCAAGTAAAACCTCTACAAATGTGGTATGGCTGATTATGATCCTC
TGGAGATATCGTCGACAAGCTTATCGATATGAGATCTGAGGTGTTTGATGTACGGTGCGGTGATCCTGCA
CCGTTTGCCTGGTTGTAAGTTTGTGGGTTGTCGGCGGATGCCGTGTTCGTGCATCCGTTTGTCGTGTTTT
TGTGAGGTTTTCCGCCGCGGGAAGGCTGTTGCTCTTCCCGTCGGATGTTTTTCGTAATAGTTTGCGCTGG
ACGAAAGCGTGATCGTCTTTCGTATTTGTAAACCAGTTGATTTTTCCGTGTGTACCGTTCGCTGTTGCTG
AACGGTTTGGTTTTTGATAGTAGTGAGAGATGTGGGCTGGTACGCTGATGCTGTACCAGTAATTGTTTTT
GATTTGGTATGTTGGAATGGGCAAGCGGTGATCCTGCTTGCCAGTTTTGTGGGAAGAGGTTTGAGGTAGG
AGTGGGTTCGCTGGTGCTGAACCCATTTGGTAGTTTCTGTGGTTGAGACTTGTGGAGCATGCCGTGATCG
TGCATGCTTGAATGTCCTGAGTGGAAGTGATGTAGCTGCGGGATCCGTGATCGTGATCCCGAAAGGTAAG
TAATCGTATTGGACGTGGAACGACGAGCCCTGGTGGTGCTCGTCCTTGTCCGTGTTTTGAAATTCGTGAG
AGCATGGGTGGCGTGATCGTCCACCCAAGAAATAGGCACAATGTATGCTCGAGTGTTTCGAAGCGCTGAT
GCTGCTTCGAGAAGAGTAGTTTTTGTCTTGTTGGTGAGAGTCCATGGCCTGATGGTCCATGGAGGGTTTG
TCCAGTTGGACAAGAAACAACACTCCGAGCCCTGTTGGTGCTCGGATGTGATTTTGTTGGGGATGTATTC
TTGGGGCCCATGCGCTGATGCTGCATGGGGACATAAATTTTCTTGAGTTGGGTACTGGGCAGGAACGCTG
ATGCTGTTCCTGTAGGGGAGAGTGTGGTTTGTGTAAGAATGGCGCGAAGGCTGATGCTCTTCGCGAAAGT
CGACTTGTATTCGACTCTGATTGGCTGCGTGGGCTGATGCTCCACGCACTGAATTCGAAAGCCAGACATG
CCGATATTCGGGAGGCGTGATCGTCCTCCCGTCGTGGCCCTCGTTTGACGTATATTGCACAGGGAATCCC
TGATGGTGATTCCTTGTTGTAGTTTTTTGAGATAAATTTGGTAGCAGAAGCCCTGATGGTGCTTCTGTTT
GATTGGATTTCTGTGTAATGTGTCTGGAGGGTGGGGTGTTCCTCCACCCTTGTGTATTGTACCCCTTGAT
TGTGAAGTGTCGGGTGGGGTGATCCTCCACCCGTTTGTAGGTTACCGGTATTGGGATCTAGCACGCGTGG
GTTTAGTGGTACTTGTGAGCCAAGGCAGTGGCCACTCCAGCCACCACCTTCTGGAAGGCAGCCTGTGCAG
CGGGGGTGAAATCCTTGCCCAGGTGGTGGCCCAGCACAATCACGATCATATTGCCCAGGAGCTGTGGGAA
TATGGAAGAACCATCAACATAACTGTAGAGCAAAAATACCAGATACTGCAGGCTTATTTACAAAGACATT
TGTTTGCAACCTTAAACTACTGACAAATTATTATAAGAATCCTATGTCAAACAGAATTTATATGTAAAAT
ATATTCTTCCCCTGTCACCCTGGCATAAAAGCCAATTATGCTACTATTCTTGAGAGCTATGAGAAGAAAC
AGGGACATATCTTCCTTGTCCTCTGAGCAAGTTACAAGGCAATATTTAAAAAGACAAACAAACGTAGATC
AAAGAAGAAGAAATGAACTGAGGGAAAGGAAAGGATTAGAGAAAGAGAGAGGAGAGAGAGAAGGACTGGG
AGGAAAGGAGGAGGGGAAGCTGATATCAGGATGGGAAGTAAATAACCAGCTTAATTAATTTAGTAAAATG
CAACTGGAAATTAAAAGCTTACCAAAGAAAGAGGAAATGACAACACAGAACAGAGTGAGGGGGAGCAGCA
ATTCTGAGTAGAGAATAAAATATCCGAACTCTTGTCAACACTCCACACACAGTCATGGAGACTGCTCCCT
AGAATCGCTTCCCCTTTTTTTCTGATAGGAAGGTTGAGCAGAATAGCCAGGGGAAGGAAACCCAGGAGGT
GCCCATCAGACTCACCCTGAAGTTCTCAGGATCCACGTGCAGCTTGTCACAGTGCAGCTCACTCAGTGTG
GCAAAGGTGCCCTTGAGGTTGTCCAGGTGAGCCAGGCCATCACTAAAGGCACCGAGCACTTTCTTGCCAT
GAGCCTTCACCTTAGGGTTGCCCATAACAGCATCAGGAGTGGACAGATCCCCAAAGGACTCAAAGAACCT
CTGGGTCCAAGGGTAGACCACCAGCAGCCTAAGGGTGGGAAAATAGACCAATAGGCAGAGAGAGTCAGTG
CCTATCAGAAACCCAAGAGTCTTCTCTGTCTCCACATGCCCAGTTTCTATTGGTCTCCTTAAACCTGTCT
TGTAACCTTGATACCAACCTGCCCAGGGCCTCACCACCAACTTCATCCACGTTCACCTTGCCCCACAGGG
CAGTAACGGCAGACTTCTCCTCAGGAGTCAGGTGCACCATGAATTCACCGGTGAGCTCGTGCTTGTACAG
CTCGTCCATGCCGCCGGTGGAGTGGCGGCCCTCGGCGCGTTCGTACTGTTCCACGATGGTGTAGTCCTCG
TTGTGGGAGGTGATGTCCAACTTGATGTTGACGTTGTAGGCGCCGGGCAGCTGCACGGGCTTCTTGGCCT
TGTAGGTGGTCTTGACCTCAGCGTCGTAGTGGCCGCCGTCCTTCAGCTTCAGCCTCTGCTTGATCTCGCC
CTTCAGGGCGCCGTCCTCGGGGTACATCCGCTCGGAGGAGGCCTCCCAGCCCATGGTCTTCTTCTGCATT
ACGGGGCCGTCGGAGGGGAAGTTGGTGCCGCGCAGCTTCACCTTGTAGATGAACTCGCCGTCCTGCAGGG
AGGAGTCCTGGGTCACGGTCACCACGCCGCCGTCCTCGAAGTTCATCACGCGCTCCCACTTGAAGCCCTC
GGGGAAGGACAGCTTCAAGTAGTCGGGGATGTCGGCGGGGTGCTTCACGTAGGCCTTGGAGCCGTACATG
AACTGAGGGGACAGGATGTCCCAGGCGAAGGGCAGGGGGCCACCCTTGGTCACCTTCAGCTTGGCGGTCT
GGGTGCCCTCGTAGGGGCGGCCCTCGCCCTCGCCCTCGATCTCGAACTCGTGGCCGTTCACGGAGCCCTC
CATGTGCACCTTGAAGCGCATGAACTCCTTGATGATGGCCATGTTATCCTCCTCGCCCTTGCTCACCATG
AATTCACTTAAGCTCGTGTCTGAGTTCTTCTTTCTCGGTAACTTTTGAAAGTATTCAGAGTTGTCTTCTT
GTATTCAATAATTACTTCTTGGCAGATTTCAGTAGTTGCAGTTGATTTACTTGGTTGCTGGTTACTTTTA
ATTGATTCACTTTAACTTGCACTTTACTGCAGATTGTTTAGCTTGTTCAGCTGCGCTTGTTTATTTGCTT
AGCTTTCGCTTAGCGACGTGTTCACTTTGCTTGTTTGAATTGAATTGTCGCTCCGTAGACGAAGCGCCTC
TATTTATACTCCGGCGGTCGAGGGTACTCCCGGGGCGGAGCTATGCGGGGCCGGGGCTAATCGCTAGGGG
CGGGGCAGTACTCCGACCCGGGTACTGAGCTTTCAGCAAGAGAACAATGCACTTGTCCATCGAGCTTTCA
GCAAGAGAACAATGCACTTGTCCATCGAGCTTTCAGC
Features (pLannotate 1.2.2; 22 found; start..end, strand, type, name):
   1672..1910    +  promoter       hsp70 promoter: Drosophila melanogaster hsp70Bb promoter
   1966..2682    +  CDS            EGFP: EGFP is a basic (constitutively fluorescent) green fluorescent protein published in 1996, derived from Aequorea victoria. It is reported to be a rapidly-maturing weak dimer with moderate acid sensitivity.
   2704..2799    +  CDS            HBB (fragment): HBB_HUMAN - Experimental evidence at protein level: Swiss-Prot protein existence level 1. [Spinorphin]: functions as an endogenous inhibitor of enkephalin-degrading enzymes such as DPP3, and as a selective antagonist of the P2RX3 receptor which is involved in pain signaling, these properties implicate it as a regulator of pain and inflammation. From Homo sapiens (Human).
   2831..3163    +  CDS            HBB (fragment): HBB_HAPGR - Experimental evidence at protein level: Swiss-Prot protein existence level 1. Involved in oxygen transport from the lung to the various peripheral tissues. From Hapalemur griseus (Gray gentle lemur) (Eastern lesser bamboo lemur).
   3806..3928    +  CDS            HBB: HBB_COLGU - Experimental evidence at transcript level: Swiss-Prot protein existence level 2. Involved in oxygen transport from the lung to the various peripheral tissues. From Colobus guereza (Mantled guereza) (Eastern black-and-white colobus monkey).
   5204..5288    +  CDS            large T antigen (fragment): large T antigen from SV40 (simian virus 40)
   5311..5392    +  polyA_signal   SV40 poly(A) signal: SV40 polyadenylation signal
   5425..5529    +  promoter       AmpR promoter: bla
   5530..6390    +  CDS            AmpR: β-lactamase; bla; confers resistance to ampicillin, carbenicillin, and related antibiotics
   6561..7149    +  rep_origin     ori: high-copy-number ColE1/pMB1/pBR322/pUC origin of replication
   7250..7371    -  polyA_signal   SV40 poly(A) signal: SV40 polyadenylation signal
   7366..7491    -  CDS            ble (fragment): BLE_KLEPN - Experimental evidence at protein level: Swiss-Prot protein existence level 1. Binding protein with a strong affinity to the bleomycin family of antibiotics. Binds to CL990; an antimitotic-antibiotic compound. From Klebsiella pneumoniae.
   7501..8523    -  CDS            HygR: aminoglycoside phosphotransferase from E. coli; aph(4)-Ia; confers resistance to hygromycin
   8531..8564    -  protein_bind   FRT (minimal): supports FLP-mediated excision but not integration (Turan and Bode, 2011) FLP recombinase from the Saccharomyces cerevisiae 2μ plasmid
   8574..8694    +  rep_origin     RSF ori (fragment): Plasmids containing the RSF 1030 origin of replication can be propagated in E. coli cells that contain additional plasmids with compatible origins.
   8700..8781    -  polyA_signal   SV40 poly(A) signal: SV40 polyadenylation signal
   8804..8887    -  CDS            large T antigen (fragment): large T antigen from SV40 (simian virus 40)
  10226..10348   -  CDS            HBB: HBB_COLGU - Experimental evidence at transcript level: Swiss-Prot protein existence level 2. Involved in oxygen transport from the lung to the various peripheral tissues. From Colobus guereza (Mantled guereza) (Eastern black-and-white colobus monkey).
  10991..11323   -  CDS            HBB (fragment): HBB_HAPGR - Experimental evidence at protein level: Swiss-Prot protein existence level 1. Involved in oxygen transport from the lung to the various peripheral tissues. From Hapalemur griseus (Gray gentle lemur) (Eastern lesser bamboo lemur).
  11355..11450   -  CDS            HBB (fragment): HBB_HUMAN - Experimental evidence at protein level: Swiss-Prot protein existence level 1. [Spinorphin]: functions as an endogenous inhibitor of enkephalin-degrading enzymes such as DPP3, and as a selective antagonist of the P2RX3 receptor which is involved in pain signaling, these properties implicate it as a regulator of pain and inflammation. From Homo sapiens (Human).
  11472..12179   -  CDS            mCherry: mCherry is a basic (constitutively fluorescent) red fluorescent protein published in 2004, derived from Discosoma sp.. It is reported to be a very rapidly-maturing monomer with low acid sensitivity.
  12236..12474   -  promoter       hsp70 promoter: Drosophila melanogaster hsp70Bb promoter
