[The description below was written by a language model from this plasmid's Addgene catalogue record and pLannotate feature annotations shown in this document.]
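Description:
pFRT-PonA-BI-Gl-GFP-PTC-mCherry-WT (5FP-WP) is a 12.6 kb mammalian expression plasmid on the pFRT backbone, built as a two-colour reporter for nonsense-mediated mRNA decay. It is propagated in E. coli through a high-copy ColE1/pUC-type origin with ampicillin resistance (bla). For mammalian cells it carries a hygromycin resistance coding sequence immediately preceded by an FRT site and followed by an SV40 polyadenylation signal. No promoter is annotated upstream of this marker. That layout is typical of vectors designed for FLP-mediated insertion at a genomic FRT landing site, where integration activates the marker, although the record does not spell out this use.

The payload consists of two divergent transcription units that mirror one another. Each begins with a Drosophila hsp70 minimal promoter, the core element commonly used in ecdysone-responsive promoters. The two promoters flank a central region, presumably holding the shared ponasterone A response elements, which is not annotated in the feature table. One arm encodes EGFP followed by beta-globin (HBB), and the other encodes mCherry followed by beta-globin. In both arms the globin sequence is detected as three separated coding segments, consistent with an intron-containing gene, and each unit ends in SV40-derived sequence with a poly(A) signal. According to the name and stated purpose, the GFP-linked globin carries a premature termination codon (PTC) while the mCherry-linked copy is wild type. The position of the PTC is not given. A stretch of more than 1 kb between each globin and its terminator is also left unannotated.

Because one inducible bidirectional promoter drives both reporters, adding ponasterone A should switch on the PTC-containing and wild-type transcripts together. The wild-type mCherry arm then serves as an internal reference for decay of the GFP-PTC message in the same cell, which suits studies of cell-to-cell variability in nonsense-mediated decay.
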