Addgene plasmid #189795: pFRT-PonA-BI-Gl-GFP-PTC-mCherry-WT (5FP-WP)
Purpose: Express GFP/mCherry linked wild-type and PTC-containing beta-globin bi-directionally under ponasteron A inducible promoter in mammalian cells
Depositing lab: Robert Singer. Depositing organization: Albert Einstein College of Medicine. Publication: Cellular variability of nonsense-mediated mRNA decay. Sato H, Singer RH. Nat Commun. 2021 Dec 10;12(1):7203. doi: 10.1038/s41467-021-27423-0. PubMed 34893608.
Backbone
  Vector backbone: pFRT
  Vector type: Mammalian Expression
  Selectable markers: Hygromycin
Growth in bacteria
  Bacterial resistance: Ampicillin, 100 μg/mL
  Growth temperature: 37°C
  Growth strain: DH5alpha
  Copy number: Unknown
Gene/Insert
  Gene/Insert name: beta-globin (alt name: HBB)
  Species: H. sapiens (human), M. musculus (mouse)
  Entrez Gene: HBB (a.k.a. CD113t-C, ECYT6, beta-globin)
  Promoter: Ponasterone A inducible
  Cloning method: Gibson Cloning
  Sequencing primers: 5′ CGAGCTGTACAAGtaccgatgcg; 3′ ATTATGATCactagtcgtatgg
Terms and licenses: Academic/Nonprofit Terms; Industry Terms: Not Available to Industry
How to cite: pFRT-PonA-BI-Gl-GFP-PTC-mCherry-WT (5FP-WP) was a gift from Robert Singer (Addgene plasmid # 189795 ; http://n2t.net/addgene:189795 ; RRID:Addgene_189795)
